>Addgene plasmid #209198 | pAAV-CMV-FLEX-SaCas9-U6-sgTh(2) | addgene full sequence | sequence record 418181 | Addgene NGS Result
GCGGCCTCTAGACTCGAGGCGTTGACATTGATTATTGACTAGTTATTAATAGTAATCAATTACGGGGTCA
TTAGTTCATAGCCCATATATGGAGTTCCGCGTTACATAACTTACGGTAAATGGCCCGCCTGGCTGACCGC
CCAACGACCCCCGCCCATTGACGTCAATAATGACGTATGTTCCCATAGTAACGCCAATAGGGACTTTCCA
TTGACGTCAATGGGTGGAGTATTTACGGTAAACTGCCCACTTGGCAGTACATCAAGTGTATCATATGCCA
AGTACGCCCCCTATTGACGTCAATGACGGTAAATGGCCCGCCTGGCATTATGCCCAGTACATGACCTTAT
GGGACTTTCCTACTTGGCAGTACATCTACGTATTAGTCATCGCTATTACCATGGTGATGCGGTTTTGGCA
GTACATCAATGGGCGTGGATAGCGGTTTGACTCACGGGGATTTCCAAGTCTCCACCCCATTGACGTCAAT
GGGAGTTTGTTTTGGCACCAAAATCAACGGGACTTTCCAAAATGTCGTAACAACTCCGCCCCATTGACGC
AAATGGGCGGTAGGCGTGTACGGTGGGAGGTCTATATAAGCAGAGCTCTCTGGCTAACTACCGGTGCTAG
CGTCGACTCCGGAATAACTTCGTATAGGATACTTTATACGAAGTTATGCAGAATGGTAGCTGGATTGTAG
CTGCTATTAGCAATATGAAACCTCTTAATAACTTCGTATAGCATACATTATACGAAGTTATGGCGCGCCT
TAAGCGTAATCTGGAACATCGTATGGGTAAGCGTAATCTGGAACATCGTATGGGTAAGCGTAATCTGGAA
CATCGTATGGGTAGGATCCCTTTTTCTTTTTTGCCTGGCCGGCCTTTTTCGTGGCCGCCGGCCTTTTGCC
CTTTTTGATGATCTGAGGGTGCTTCTTAGATTTCACTTCATACAGGTTGCCCAGAATGTCTGTGCTGTAC
TTCTTAATGCTCTGGGTCTTGGAGGCGATTGTCTTAATGATCCTGGGGGGCCTCTTGTCGTTCATGTTTT
CCAGGTACTCGCGGTAGGTGATGTCGATCATGTTCACTTCGATCCGGTTCAGCAGGTCGTTGTTCACGCC
GATCACTCTATACAGCTCGCCGTTGATCTTGATCAGATCGTTGTTGTAGAAGGAGGCGATAAACTCGGCC
TGGTTGCTGATCTTCTTCAGCTTCTTAGCTTCCTCATAGCACTTGCTATTCACTTCGTAGTAGTTTTCTT
TTTTGATCACATCCAGATTCTTCACGGTCACGAACTTGTACACGCCATTGTCCAGGTACACGTCGAATCT
GTAGGGCTTCAGGGACAGCTTCACGACCTTGTTTCTGCTGTTGGGGTAGTCGTCGGTGATGTCCAGATGG
GCGTTCAGTTTGTTGCCGTAATACTTAATCTTCTTGATCACGGGGCCGTTGTCCTTTTTGGAGTACTTGG
TCAGGTAGTTCCCGGTTTCCTCGTAGTACTTGTACAGGGGATTCTTCTCGTCGCCGTACTGTTCCATAAT
CAGCTTCAGTTTCTGGTAGGTCTGGGGGTCGTGGTGGTACATCAGCAGCTTTTCGGGGCTCTTGTTGATC
AGCTTTTTCAGCTTGTCATTGTCCTTGTCGTACAGGCCGTTCAGATTGTTCACGATCAGGGTGTTGCCCT
TGTCGTCCTTCCGGGTGGAGTACAGGGTGTCGTTAATCAGCTCTCTATTAGGCTTCTTGTCCACCCGGTG
GCTGTACTTGTAGTCCTTGAAGTCCTTAATGTGCTTGATCTGGTGGGGGGTGATGAAGATCTCTTTGTAC
TCCTGCTCGGTTTCGATCTCGGGCATGCTCTCGGCCTGCTTTTCCTCGAACATCTGGTTTTCCATCACTT
TTTTGGCCTTGTCCAGTTTCTTCCACTCTTTGAAGATGAAATCGGCGTTGGCAATGATCAGGGCGTCCTC
GGCGTGGTGCTTGTACCCCTTGTTCCGCTCTTTCTTAAACTTCCACTTCCGCCGCAGAAAGCTGGTGAAG
CCGCCATTGATGGACTTCACTTTCACGTCCAGGTTGTTCACTCTGAAGTAGCTCCGCAGCAGGTTCATCA
GGCCTCTGGTGGCGTATCTGGTATCCACCAGGTTCCGGTTGATGAAGTCTTTCTGCACGGAGAACCTGTT
GATGTCCCGTTCTTCCAGCAGATACTCTTTCTTGGTCTTGCTGATTCTGCCCTTGCCCTTGGCCAGATTC
AGGATGTGCTTCTTGAAGGTTTCGTAGCTGATCTTGCTGTCGCTGCTGCTCAGGTACTGGAATGGGGTCC
GGTTGCCCTTCTTGCTGTTTTCTTCCTGCTTCACGAGCACCTTGTTGTTGAAGCTGTTGTCGAAGGACAC
GCTTCTGGGGATGATGTGGTCCACCTCATAGTTGAAGGGGTTGTTCAGCAGATCTTCCAGAGGGATGGCT
TCCAGGCTGTACAGGCACTTGCCTTCCTGCATGTCGTGCAGCTTGATCTTCTCGATCAGGTACTTGGCGT
TCTCTTTGCCGGTGGTCCGGATGATTTCCTCGATCCGCTCGTTGGTCTGCCGGTTCCGCTTCTGCATCTC
GTTGATCATTTTCTGGGCGTCCTTGGAGTTCTTCTCGCGGGCCAGCTCGATAATGATGTCGTTGGGCAGG
CCGTACTTCTTGATGATGGCGTTGATCACTTTGATGCTCTGGATGAAGCTTCTCTTCACGACGGGGCTCA
GGATGAAGTCGTCCACCAGGGTGGTGGGGATCTCTTTCTGCTGGGACAGGTCCACCTTCTTGGGCACCAG
CTTCAGCCGGTTGAAGATAGCGATCTGGTTGTCGTTGGTGTGCCACAGCTCGTCCAGGATCAGGTTGATG
GCCTTCAGGCTCAGGTTGTGGGTGCCGGTATAGCCCTTCAGATTAGAGATCTGCTCGATCTCTTCCTGGG
TCAGCTCGGAGTTCAGATTGGTCAGTTCTTCCTGGATGTCCTCGCTGCTCTGGTAGATGGTCAGGATCTT
GGCAATCTGATCCAGCAGCTCGGCGTTCTCAATAATCTCTTTCCGGGCGGTAATGTCCTTGATGTCGTGG
TACACCTTCAGGTTGGTGAACTCGGGCTTGCCGGTGCTGGTCACTCTGTAGCCCTTAATATCCTCTTCGT
TCACGAGGATTTCTTTGGCGATCTGCTTCAGGGTGGGCTTCTTCTTCTGCTTGAACACGTTCTCGATGAT
CTGGAACTTCTCGTAATATTCCAGCTTCTCGTTCTCGTCCCTGGTGATCACGAGATTGTTCAGGTCGTTC
AGGGCGTTGTACAGGTCGGCGTTGTAGGCGTACTTCACGCTCCGCAGTTCCTCGGGGAAGTAGGTGCAGT
GGCCCATCAGCATCTCGTACCATTCTTTGATGTCCTTCCAGCCGAAGGGGCTGCCCTCGCCAGGTCCCTC
ATAGTAGGTCCGCCGGGTTTCCAGCAGGTCGATGTAGGTGTCGATGAAGCTCTGGTCCAGCTGGTGGTAG
GCCTTCTGCACCTTCAGCAGCTGTTTGGCTTCTTTCACGTAGTCGCTGGTCTTGAATCTGTTGATGCTGC
CCCGCACTTCGCCGTCTTTCTTCAGCCGTTCCAGCTGCAGTTCGGCCACGTATTTCTCTTCCAGGGCCTT
GCTGTTCCGGCTGATCTGCTCTTTGGTGGACAGCTCGTTGCCGGTGTCCTCTTCCACCTCGTTCACGTTG
TGCACGCCTCTTCTCTTGGCCAGGTGCAGCAGGGCGGCAGAGAACTCTTCCTCGCTCAGCTTCTGGCTCA
GGCCCTTCACTCTGGCCTCGTAGGGGTTGATGCCGCTCAGCTCGCTGTGGTCGGTCAGCAGGTTGTAGTC
GAACAGCAGCTTCTTCACTCTCTGGATTCTATGCCGCCTCCGCCGCTTCAGCCTTCTGGCGCCTCTCTTG
CTCCGCCTGCCCTCGTTGTTTTCCACGTTGGCCTCTTTGAACAGCCGCACGCCGGCATCGATCACGTCCC
GTGTCTCGTAGTCGATGATGCCGTAGCCCACGCTGGTGATGCCGATGTCCAGGCCCAGGATGTAGTTCCG
CTTGGCTGCTGGGACTCCGTGGATACCGACCTTCCGCTTCTTCTTTGGGGCCATGCGGCCGCTGCAGACC
GGTGCTAGCATAACTTCGTATAAAGTATCCTATACGAAGTTATTTGCCTTAACCCAGAAATTATCACTGT
TATTCTTTAGAATGGTGCAAAGAATAACTTCGTATAATGTATGCTATACGAAGTTATGAATTCCTAGAGC
TCGCTGATCAGCCTCGACTGTGCCTTCTAGTTGCCAGCCATCTGTTGTTTGCCCCTCCCCCGTGCCTTCC
TTGACCCTGGAAGGTGCCACTCCCACTGTCCTTTCCTAATAAAATGAGGAAATTGCATCGCATTGTCTGA
GTAGGTGTCATTCTATTCTGGGGGGTGGGGTGGGGCAGGACAGCAAGGGGGAGGATTGGGAAGAGAATAG
CAGGCATGCTGGGGAGGTACCGAGGGCCTATTTCCCATGATTCCTTCATATTTGCATATACGATACAAGG
CTGTTAGAGAGATAATTGGAATTAATTTGACTGTAAACACAAAGATATTAGTACAAAATACGTGACGTAG
AAAGTAATAATTTCTTGGGTAGTTTGCAGTTTTAAAATTATGTTTTAAAATGGACTATCATATGCTTACC
GTAACTTGAAAGTATTTCGATTTCTTGGCTTTATATATCTTGTGGAAAGGACGAAACACCGGACGGCGGC
AGAGTCTCATCGTTTTAGTACTCTGGAAACAGAATCTACTAAAACAAGGCAAAATGCCGTGTTTATCTCG
TCAACTTGTTGGCGAGATTTTTGCGGCCGCAGGAACCCCTAGTGATGGAGTTGGCCACTCCCTCTCTGCG
CGCTCGCTCGCTCACTGAGGCCGGGCGACCAAAGGTCGCCCGACGCCCGGGCTTTGCCCGGGCGGCCTCA
GTGAGCGAGCGAGCGCGCAGCTGCCTGCAGGGGCGCCTGATGCGGTATTTTCTCCTTACGCATCTGTGCG
GTATTTCACACCGCATA
[95 nt withheld, positions 5058-5152]
T
[46 nt withheld, positions 5154-5199]
C
[141 nt withheld, positions 5201-5341]
CCTTTGACGTTGGAGTCCACGTTCTTT
[37 nt withheld, positions 5369-5405]
ACTCTATCTCGGGCTATTCTTTTGATTTATAAGGGATTTTGCCGATTTCGGTCTATTGGTTAAAAAATGA
GCTGATTTAACAAAAATTTAACGCGAATTTTAACAAAATATTAACGTTTACAATTTTATGGTGCACTCTC
AGTACAATCTGCTCTGATGCCGCATAGTTAAGCCAGCCCCGACACCCGCCAACACCCGCTGACGCGCCCT
GACGGGCTTGTCTGCTCCCGGCATCCGCTTACAGACAAGCTGTGACCGTCTCCGGGAGCTGCATGTGTCA
GAGGTTTTCACCGTCATCACCGAAACGCGCGAGACGAAAGGGCCTCGTGATACGCCTATTTTTATAGGTT
AATGTCATGATAATAATGGTTTCTTAGACGTCAGGTGGCACTTTTCGGGGAAATGTGCGCGGAACCCCTA
TTTGTTTATTTTTCTAAATACATTCAAATATGTATCCGCTCATGAGACAATAACCCTGATAAATGCTTCA
ATAATATTGAAAAAGGAAGAGTATGAGTATTCAACATTTCCGTGTCGCCCTTATTCCCTTTTTTGCGGCA
TTTTGCCTTCCTGTTTTTGCTCACCCAGAAACGCTGGTGAAAGTAAAAGATGCTGAAGATCAGTTGGGTG
CACGAGTGGGTTACATCGAACTGGATCTCAACAGCGGTAAGATCCTTGAGAGTTTTCGCCCCGAAGAACG
TTTTCCAATGATGAGCACTTTTAAAGTTCTGCTATGTGGCGCGGTATTATCCCGTATTGACGCCGGGCAA
GAGCAACTCGGTCGCCGCATACACTATTCTCAGAATGACTTGGTTGAGTACTCACCAGTCACAGAAAAGC
ATCTTACGGATGGCATGACAGTAAGAGAATTATGCAGTGCTGCCATAACCATGAGTGATAACACTGCGGC
CAACTTACTTCTGACAACGATCGGAGGACCGAAGGAGCTAACCGCTTTTTTGCACAACATGGGGGATCAT
GTAACTCGCCTTGATCGTTGGGAACCGGAGCTGAATGAAGCCATACCAAACGACGAGCGTGACACCACGA
TGCCTGTAGCAATGGCAACAACGTTGCGCAAACTATTAACTGGCGAACTACTTACTCTAGCTTCCCGGCA
ACAATTAATAGACTGGATGGAGGCGGATAAAGTTGCAGGACCACTTCTGCGCTCGGCCCTTCCGGCTGGC
TGGTTTATTGCTGATAAATCTGGAGCCGGTGAGCGTGGAAGCCGCGGTATCATTGCAGCACTGGGGCCAG
ATGGTAAGCCCTCCCGTATCGTAGTTATCTACACGACGGGGAGTCAGGCAACTATGGATGAACGAAATAG
ACAGATCGCTGAGATAGGTGCCTCACTGATTAAGCATTGGTAACTGTCAGACCAAGTTTACTCATATATA
CTTTAGATTGATTTAAAACTTCATTTTTAATTTAAAAGGATCTAGGTGAAGATCCTTTTTGATAATCTCA
TGACCAAAATCCCTTAACGTGAGTTTTCGTTCCACTGAGCGTCAGACCCCGTAGAAAAGATCAAAGGATC
TTCTTGAGATCCTTTTTTTCTGCGCGTAATCTGCTGCTTGCAAACAAAAAAACCACCGCTACCAGCGGTG
GTTTGTTTGCCGGATCAAGAGCTACCAACTCTTTTTCCGAAGGTAACTGGCTTCAGCAGAGCGCAGATAC
CAAATACTGTTCTTCTAGTGTAGCCGTAGTTAGGCCACCACTTCAAGAACTCTGTAGCACCGCCTACATA
CCTCGCTCTGCTAATCCTGTTACCAGTGGCTGCTGCCAGTGGCGATAAGTCGTGTCTTACCGGGTTGGAC
TCAAGACGATAGTTACCGGATAAGGCGCAGCGGTCGGGCTGAACGGGGGGTTCGTGCACACAGCCCAGCT
TGGAGCGAACGACCTACACCGAACTGAGATACCTACAGCGTGAGCTATGAGAAAGCGCCACGCTTCCCGA
AGGGAGAAAGGCGGACAGGTATCCGGTAAGCGGCAGGGTCGGAACAGGAGAGCGCACGAGGGAGCTTCCA
GGGGGAAACGCCTGGTATCTTTATAGTCCTGTCGGGTTTCGCCACCTCTGACTTGAGCGTCGATTTTTGT
GATGCTCGTCAGGGGGGCGGAGCCTATGGAAAAACGCCAGCAACGCGGCCTTTTTACGGTTCCTGGCCTT
TTGCTGGCCTTTTGCTCACATGTCCTGCAGGCAGCTGCGCGCTCGCTCGCTCACTGAGGCCGCCCGGGCG
TCGGGCGACCTTTGGTCGCCCGGCCTCAGTGAGCGAGCGAGCGCGCAGAGAGGGAGTGGCCAACTCCATC
ACTAGGGGTTCCT
Features (pLannotate 1.2.2; 26 found; start..end, strand, type, name):
     24..403     +  enhancer       CMV enhancer: human cytomegalovirus immediate early enhancer
    404..607     +  promoter       CMV promoter: human cytomegalovirus (CMV) immediate early promoter
    644..677     +  protein_bind   lox2272: Cre-mediated recombination occurs in the 8-bp core sequence (GGATACTT). lox2272 sites are compatible with each other, but incompatible with loxP or loxN sites (Lee and Saito, 1988). Cre recombinase
    678..727     -  intron         β-globin intron (fragment): internally truncated intron from human β-globin
    728..761     +  protein_bind   loxP: Cre-mediated recombination occurs in the 8-bp core sequence (GCATACAT). Cre recombinase
    771..799     -  CDS            3xHA (fragment): three tandem HA epitope tags
    810..826     -  CDS            3xHA (fragment): three tandem HA epitope tags
    837..853     -  CDS            3xHA (fragment): three tandem HA epitope tags
    860..907     -  CDS            nucleoplasmin NLS: bipartite nuclear localization signal from nucleoplasmin
    908..4063    -  CDS            cas9: CAS9_STAAU - Experimental evidence at protein level: Swiss-Prot protein existence level 1. CRISPR (clustered regularly interspaced short palindromic repeat) is an adaptive immune system that provides protection against mobile genetic elements (viruses, transposable elements and conjugative plasmids). CRISPR clusters contain spacers, sequences complementary to antecedent mobile elements, and target invading nucleic acids. CRISPR clusters are transcribed and processed into CRISPR RNA (crRNA). In type II CRISPR systems correct processing of pre-crRNA requires a trans- encoded small RNA (tracrRNA)
   4140..4173    -  protein_bind   lox2272: Cre-mediated recombination occurs in the 8-bp core sequence (GGATACTT). lox2272 sites are compatible with each other, but incompatible with loxP or loxN sites (Lee and Saito, 1988). Cre recombinase
   4174..4223    -  intron         β-globin intron (fragment): internally truncated intron from human β-globin
   4224..4257    -  protein_bind   loxP: Cre-mediated recombination occurs in the 8-bp core sequence (GCATACAT). Cre recombinase
   4288..4399    +  polyA_signal   bGH poly(A) signal: bovine growth hormone polyadenylation signal
   4502..4742    +  promoter       U6 promoter: RNA polymerase III promoter for human U6 snRNA
   4772..4847    +  misc_RNA       Sa gRNA scaffold: guide RNA scaffold for the Staphylococcus aureus CRISPR/Cas9 system
   4861..5001    +  repeat_region  AAV2 ITR: inverted terminal repeat of adeno-associated virus serotype 2 inverted
   5006..5057    -  misc_feature   bom (fragment): basis of mobility region from pBR322
   5076..5531    +  rep_origin     f1 ori (sequence partly withheld): f1 bacteriophage origin of replication; arrow indicates direction of (+) strand synthesis
   5532..5581    -  misc_feature   bom (fragment): basis of mobility region from pBR322
   5683..5718    -  CDS            rop (fragment): Rop protein, which maintains plasmids at low copy number; rop
   5813..5917    +  promoter       AmpR promoter: bla
   5918..6778    +  CDS            AmpR: β-lactamase; bla; confers resistance to ampicillin, carbenicillin, and related antibiotics
   6949..7537    +  rep_origin     ori: high-copy-number ColE1/pMB1/pBR322/pUC origin of replication
   7610..7637    +  repeat_region  AAV2 ITR (fragment): inverted terminal repeat of adeno-associated virus serotype 2 inverted
   7666..7693    +  repeat_region  AAV2 ITR (fragment): inverted terminal repeat of adeno-associated virus serotype 2 inverted
