[The description below was written by a language model from this plasmid's Addgene catalogue record and pLannotate feature annotations shown in this document.]
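Description:
pAAV-CMV-FLEX-SaCas9-U6-sgTh(2) is a single-vector AAV CRISPR plasmid for Cre-dependent mutagenesis of the mouse tyrosine hydroxylase gene (Th). It is built on the pAAV-FLEX-SaCas9-U6-sgRNA backbone and is propagated in bacteria as a high-copy plasmid through a ColE1/pUC-type origin with ampicillin selection (AmpR); an f1 origin is also present. The expression cassettes are flanked by AAV2 inverted terminal repeats, which allow the intervening DNA to be packaged into recombinant AAV particles. One ITR is annotated in full, while the other appears only as short fragments in the automated annotation of this 7,728-nt sequence.

The payload has two parts. A CMV enhancer/promoter sits upstream of a FLEX (double-floxed inverted) cassette, in which the Staphylococcus aureus Cas9 coding sequence is placed in the antisense orientation, fused to a nucleoplasmin nuclear localization signal and a 3xHA epitope tag. It is bracketed by opposing pairs of lox2272 and loxP sites and followed by a bGH polyadenylation signal. Without Cre, the nuclease cannot be expressed. In Cre-expressing cells, recombination between the incompatible lox pairs flips the cassette into the sense orientation and locks it there, allowing CMV-driven expression of HA-tagged, nuclear SaCas9. Downstream, a human U6 Pol III promoter constitutively transcribes a Th-targeting guide joined to the SaCas9 gRNA scaffold. The compact SaCas9 allows nuclease and guide to fit within one AAV genome.

The construct is intended for cell-type-specific disruption of Th in Cre-driver mice by viral delivery. The "(2)" in the name suggests it is one of several Th guide variants, although the record does not say so.
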