Addgene plasmid #209198: pAAV-CMV-FLEX-SaCas9-U6-sgTh(2)
Purpose: Mutagenesis of Th
Depositing lab: Larry Zweifel. Depositing organization: University of Washington. Publication: Periaqueductal gray/dorsal raphe dopamine neurons contribute to sex differences in pain-related behaviors. Yu W, Pati D, Pina MM, Schmidt KT, Boyt KM, Hunker AC, Zweifel LS, McElligott ZA, Kash TL. Neuron. 2021 Apr 21;109(8):1365-1380.e5. doi: 10.1016/j.neuron.2021.03.001. Epub 2021 Mar 18. PubMed 33740416.
Backbone
  Vector backbone: pAAV-FLEX-SaCas9-U6-sgRNA
  Backbone manufacturer: Larry Zweifel (Addgene plasmid # 124844)
  Vector type: Mouse Targeting, AAV, CRISPR
Growth in bacteria
  Bacterial resistance: Ampicillin, 100 μg/mL
  Growth temperature: 37°C
  Growth strain: NEB Stable
  Copy number: High Copy
Gene/Insert
  Gene/Insert name: Th
  gRNA/shRNA sequence: GGACGGCGGCAGAGTCTCATC
  Species: M. musculus (mouse)
  Entrez Gene: Th
  Promoter: CMV
  Cloning method: Restriction Enzyme; 5′ cloning site Unknown (unknown if destroyed); 3′ cloning site Unknown (unknown if destroyed)
Terms and licenses: Academic/Nonprofit Terms; Industry Terms: Not Available to Industry
How to cite: pAAV-CMV-FLEX-SaCas9-U6-sgTh(2) was a gift from Larry Zweifel (Addgene plasmid # 209198 ; http://n2t.net/addgene:209198 ; RRID:Addgene_209198)
