>Addgene plasmid #209198 | pAAV-CMV-FLEX-SaCas9-U6-sgTh(2) | depositor partial sequence | sequence record 407970 | NLS-SaCas9-HA
CCAAAGAAGAAGCGGAAGGTCGGTATCCACGGAGTCCCAGCAGCCAAGCGGAACTACATCCTGGGCCTGG
ACATCGGCATCACCAGCGTGGGCTACGGCATCATCGACTACGAGACACGGGACGTGATCGATGCCGGCGT
GCGGCTGTTCAAAGAGGCCAACGTGGAAAACAACGAGGGCAGGCGGAGCAAGAGAGGCGCCAGAAGGCTG
AAGCGGCGGAGGCGGCATAGAATCCAGAGAGTGAAGAAGCTGCTGTTCGACTACAACCTGCTGACCGACC
ACAGCGAGCTGAGCGGCATCAACCCCTACGAGGCCAGAGTGAAGGGCCTGAGCCAGAAGCTGAGCGAGGA
AGAGTTCTCTGCCGCCCTGCTGCACCTGGCCAAGAGAAGAGGCGTGCACAACGTGAACGAGGTGGAAGAG
GACACCGGCAACGAGCTGTCCACCAAAGAGCAGATCAGCCGGAACAGCAAGGCCCTGGAAGAGAAATACG
TGGCCGAACTGCAGCTGGAACGGCTGAAGAAAGACGGCGAAGTGCGGGGCAGCATCAACAGATTCAAGAC
CAGCGACTACGTGAAAGAAGCCAAACAGCTGCTGAAGGTGCAGAAGGCCTACCACCAGCTGGACCAGAGC
TTCATCGACACCTACATCGACCTGCTGGAAACCCGGCGGACCTACTATGAGGGACCTGGCGAGGGCAGCC
CCTTCGGCTGGAAGGACATCAAAGAATGGTACGAGATGCTGATGGGCCACTGCACCTACTTCCCCGAGGA
ACTGCGGAGCGTGAAGTACGCCTACAACGCCGACCTGTACAACGCCCTGAACGACCTGAACAATCTCGTG
ATCACCAGGGACGAGAACGAGAAGCTGGAATATTACGAGAAGTTCCAGATCATCGAGAACGTGTTCAAGC
AGAAGAAGAAGCCCACCCTGAAGCAGATCGCCAAAGAAATCCTCGTGAACGAAGAGGATATTAAGGGCTA
CAGAGTGACCAGCACCGGCAAGCCCGAGTTCACCAACCTGAAGGTGTACCACGACATCAAGGACATTACC
GCCCGGAAAGAGATTATTGAGAACGCCGAGCTGCTGGATCAGATTGCCAAGATCCTGACCATCTACCAGA
GCAGCGAGGACATCCAGGAAGAACTGACCAATCTGAACTCCGAGCTGACCCAGGAAGAGATCGAGCAGAT
CTCTAATCTGAAGGGCTATACCGGCACCCACAACCTGAGCCTGAAGGCCATCAACCTGATCCTGGACGAG
CTGTGGCACACCAACGACAACCAGATCGCTATCTTCAACCGGCTGAAGCTGGTGCCCAAGAAGGTGGACC
TGTCCCAGCAGAAAGAGATCCCCACCACCCTGGTGGACGACTTCATCCTGAGCCCCGTCGTGAAGAGAAG
CTTCATCCAGAGCATCAAAGTGATCAACGCCATCATCAAGAAGTACGGCCTGCCCAACGACATCATTATC
GAGCTGGCCCGCGAGAAGAACTCCAAGGACGCCCAGAAAATGATCAACGAGATGCAGAAGCGGAACCGGC
AGACCAACGAGCGGATCGAGGAAATCATCCGGACCACCGGCAAAGAGAACGCCAAGTACCTGATCGAGAA
GATCAAGCTGCACGACATGCAGGAAGGCAAGTGCCTGTACAGCCTGGAAGCCATCCCTCTGGAAGATCTG
CTGAACAACCCCTTCAACTATGAGGTGGACCACATCATCCCCAGAAGCGTGTCCTTCGACAACAGCTTCA
ACAACAAGGTGCTCGTGAAGCAGGAAGAAAACAGCAAGAAGGGCAACCGGACCCCATTCCAGTACCTGAG
CAGCAGCGACAGCAAGATCAGCTACGAAACCTTCAAGAAGCACATCCTGAATCTGGCCAAGGGCAAGGGC
AGAATCAGCAAGACCAAGAAAGAGTATCTGCTGGAAGAACGGGACATCAACAGGTTCTCCGTGCAGAAAG
ACTTCATCAACCGGAACCTGGTGGATACCAGATACGCCACCAGAGGCCTGATGAACCTGCTGCGGAGCTA
CTTCAGAGTGAACAACCTGGACGTGAAAGTGAAGTCCATCAATGGCGGCTTCACCAGCTTTCTGCGGCGG
AAGTGGAAGTTTAAGAAAGAGCGGAACAAGGGGTACAAGCACCACGCCGAGGACGCCCTGATCATTGCCA
ACGCCGATTTCATCTTCAAAGAGTGGAAGAAACTGGACAAGGCCAAAAAAGTGATGGAAAACCAGATGTT
CGAGGAAAAGCAGGCCGAGAGCATGCCCGAGATCGAAACCGAGCAGGAGTACAAAGAGATCTTCATCACC
CCCCACCAGATCAAGCACATTAAGGACTTCAAGGACTACAAGTACAGCCACCGGGTGGACAAGAAGCCTA
ATAGAGAGCTGATTAACGACACCCTGTACTCCACCCGGAAGGACGACAAGGGCAACACCCTGATCGTGAA
CAATCTGAACGGCCTGTACGACAAGGACAATGACAAGCTGAAAAAGCTGATCAACAAGAGCCCCGAAAAG
CTGCTGATGTACCACCACGACCCCCAGACCTACCAGAAACTGAAGCTGATTATGGAACAGTACGGCGACG
AGAAGAATCCCCTGTACAAGTACTACGAGGAAACCGGGAACTACCTGACCAAGTACTCCAAAAAGGACAA
CGGCCCCGTGATCAAGAAGATTAAGTATTACGGCAACAAACTGAACGCCCATCTGGACATCACCGACGAC
TACCCCAACAGCAGAAACAAGGTCGTGAAGCTGTCCCTGAAGCCCTACAGATTCGACGTGTACCTGGACA
ATGGCGTGTACAAGTTCGTGACCGTGAAGAATCTGGATGTGATCAAAAAAGAAAACTACTACGAAGTGAA
TAGCAAGTGCTATGAGGAAGCTAAGAAGCTGAAGAAGATCAGCAACCAGGCCGAGTTTATCGCCTCCTTC
TACAACAACGATCTGATCAAGATCAACGGCGAGCTGTATAGAGTGATCGGCGTGAACAACGACCTGCTGA
ACCGGATCGAAGTGAACATGATCGACATCACCTACCGCGAGTACCTGGAAAACATGAACGACAAGAGGCC
CCCCAGGATCATTAAGACAATCGCCTCCAAGACCCAGAGCATTAAGAAGTACAGCACAGACATTCTGGGC
AACCTGTATGAAGTGAAATCTAAGAAGCACCCTCAGATCATCAAAAAGGGCAAAAGGCCGGCGGCCACGA
AAAAGGCCGGCCAGGCAAAAAAGAAAAAGGGATCCTACCCATACGATGTTCCAGATTACGCTTACCCATA
CGATGTTCCAGATTACGCTTACCCATACGATGTTCCAGATTACGCTTAA
