>Addgene plasmid #209198 | pAAV-CMV-FLEX-SaCas9-U6-sgTh(2) | depositor partial sequence | sequence record 407971 | sgTh & SaCas9 sgRNA scaffold
GGACGGCGGCAGAGTCTCATCGTTTTAGTACTCTGGAAACAGAATCTACTAAAACAAGGCAAAATGCCGT
GTTTATCTCGTCAACTTGTTGGCGAGA
